>Addgene plasmid #228415 | pCCG_nit9fl_CNX1_linker_reverse | addgene full sequence | sequence record 459561 | Addgene NGS Result
TATAGTGTCACCTAAATCGTATGTGTATGATACATAAGGTTATGTATTAATTGTAGCCGCGTTCTAACGA
CAATATGTCCATATGGTGCACTCTCAGTACAATCTGCTCTGATGCCGCATAGTTAAGCCAGCCCCGACAC
CCGCCAACACCCGCTGACGCGCCCTGACGGGCTTGTCTGCTCCCGGCATCCGCTTACAGACAAGCTGTGA
CCGTCTCCGGGAGCTGCATGTGTCAGAGGTTTTCACCGTCATCACCGAAACGCGCGAGACGAAAGGGCCT
CGTGATACGCCTATTTTTATAGGTTAATGTCATGATAATAATGGTTTCTTAGACGTCAGGTGGCACTTTT
CGGGGAAATGTGCGCGGAACCCCTATTTGTTTATTTTTCTAAATACATTCAAATATGTATCCGCTCATGA
GACAATAACCCTGATAAATGCTTCAATAATATTGAAAAAGGAAGAGTATGAGTATTCAACATTTCCGTGT
CGCCCTTATTCCCTTTTTTGCGGCATTTTGCCTTCCTGTTTTTGCTCACCCAGAAACGCTGGTGAAAGTA
AAAGATGCTGAAGATCAGTTGGGTGCACGAGTGGGTTACATCGAACTGGATCTCAACAGCGGTAAGATCC
TTGAGAGTTTTCGCCCCGAAGAACGTTTTCCAATGATGAGCACTTTTAAAGTTCTGCTATGTGGCGCGGT
ATTATCCCGTATTGACGCCGGGCAAGAGCAACTCGGTCGCCGCATACACTATTCTCAGAATGACTTGGTT
GAGTACTCACCAGTCACAGAAAAGCATCTTACGGATGGCATGACAGTAAGAGAATTATGCAGTGCTGCCA
TAACCATGAGTGATAACACTGCGGCCAACTTACTTCTGACAACGATCGGAGGACCGAAGGAGCTAACCGC
TTTTTTGCACAACATGGGGGATCATGTAACTCGCCTTGATCGTTGGGAACCGGAGCTGAATGAAGCCATA
CCAAACGACGAGCGTGACACCACGATGCCTGTAGCAATGGCAACAACGTTGCGCAAACTATTAACTGGCG
AACTACTTACTCTAGCTTCCCGGCAACAATTAATAGACTGGATGGAGGCGGATAAAGTTGCAGGACCACT
TCTGCGCTCGGCCCTTCCGGCTGGCTGGTTTATTGCTGATAAATCTGGAGCCGGTGAGCGTGGGTCTCGC
GGTATCATTGCAGCACTGGGGCCAGATGGTAAGCCCTCCCGTATCGTAGTTATCTACACGACGGGGAGTC
AGGCAACTATGGATGAACGAAATAGACAGATCGCTGAGATAGGTGCCTCACTGATTAAGCATTGGTAACT
GTCAGACCAAGTTTACTCATATATACTTTAGATTGATTTAAAACTTCATTTTTAATTTAAAAGGATCTAG
GTGAAGATCCTTTTTGATAATCTCATGACCAAAATCCCTTAACGTGAGTTTTCGTTCCACTGAGCGTCAG
ACCCCGTAGAAAAGATCAAAGGATCTTCTTGAGATCCTTTTTTTCTGCGCGTAATCTGCTGCTTGCAAAC
AAAAAAACCACCGCTACCAGCGGTGGTTTGTTTGCCGGATCAAGAGCTACCAACTCTTTTTCCGAAGGTA
ACTGGCTTCAGCAGAGCGCAGATACCAAATACTGTTCTTCTAGTGTAGCCGTAGTTAGGCCACCACTTCA
AGAACTCTGTAGCACCGCCTACATACCTCGCTCTGCTAATCCTGTTACCAGTGGCTGCTGCCAGTGGCGA
TAAGTCGTGTCTTACCGGGTTGGACTCAAGACGATAGTTACCGGATAAGGCGCAGCGGTCGGGCTGAACG
GGGGGTTCGTGCACACAGCCCAGCTTGGAGCGAACGACCTACACCGAACTGAGATACCTACAGCGTGAGC
TATGAGAAAGCGCCACGCTTCCCGAAGGGAGAAAGGCGGACAGGTATCCGGTAAGCGGCAGGGTCGGAAC
AGGAGAGCGCACGAGGGAGCTTCCAGGGGGAAACGCCTGGTATCTTTATAGTCCTGTCGGGTTTCGCCAC
CTCTGACTTGAGCGTCGATTTTTGTGATGCTCGTCAGGGGGGCGGAGCCTATGGAAAAACGCCAGCAACG
CGGCCTTTTTACGGTTCCTGGCCTTTTGCTGGCCTTTTGCTCACATGTTCTTTCCTGCGTTATCCCCTGA
TTCTGTGGATAACCGTATTACCGCCTTTGAGTGAGCTGATACCGCTCGCCGCAGCCGAACGACCGAGCGC
AGCGAGTCAGTGAGCGAGGAAGCGGAAGAGCGCCCAATACGCAAACCGCCTCTCCGCGCGTTGGCCGATT
CATTAATGCAGGTTAACCTGGCTTATCGAAATTAATACGACTCACTATAGGGAGACCGGCAGATCCAATG
CGGATGGATTCGCTCACTCGGTGCCGCGGCGGTGCGAAGTTCCTGCCGTGGATTGGGGGATTGCACAGAC
GGTGGAGTGCTTGCTACAGCTAGGTACCCAGTTGCACACCAAACGGTGCCCCTGTGCCCCTGCGTCTAGG
TGTGTCCTGTGAGCAACTGCGCCCGCGCGCGGCACCGGGAAGCTGCGGGAACCTCAATGGATGATTGGCG
CCAGATCCCCGGCATCACCTCAGCACATGGGCAGCCCGAGAAGGAATCGAGGGTAGAAGATATTCCAGGG
TTTCCGCTAGCACAACTTCCAAGCGCCTCTACCGCTACTCCACACACCCACGCTGAATGGCACAACCACT
GAGGCCTAGCGGTCCCAGCTCCCCGTAACCACGCAGCCCCAGCGACCGAGGTCATCATGACACTATGACG
ACAATCTGGCGGGAGACTTGGGAAAATCGATGACGGGCACCTACCTTGGGAACAATAGAGCAAGTCCAGT
CAACGCCCTAGGGAAGGGGGAAAAAAAAAAAAAGAGCCCATTCTCACAAGGAGCAACACTGTGCTGCTAT
CATAGTACACTACAAGCAAAGTCGGGATGTTGCTAGAATCCGTCGGCTACGTCGGTAGATACCTCCCATA
GGCAGTAAGTCTAGGTATCCAATTTATAGTTCCGCGTATTTCTTCGTCGAACGGGGCACAGCAAAGCCTA
ACAGCCGCAGTGCCTCGCAACCAACACCAAGCAGTAATCTCATCCATCCATACAGATCCTCCCACAATAT
CTTTACATGCGCACTTGCGCTGTGTTAGCAGTTTAGGTTCCACTACCAAGGCTGACACGAGCAGCACTGA
CAGCAAACTGCTGCTTGGGGCCAAGAAATTGGCAGTTTGCTGAGCACCTACATATCAGTACACATCAACC
CTGGTTTAATTGTTAGCCTGGTACTGTTAACCGTCATGAACGAGGACGTGGAGGAAGAACCACGCTAACA
ATTGAACCAGGGTTGATGTATACCTCTCTTACCATATTTGCTTGCTTCCACGTCCCTATCCTCAAGCGAT
TTTGTTCTTGACTTTTTGTATTTCAACGCAAAGGCCATTCAGGTTTCTCATGTTCAACCCTTTGGATGGC
GATGCCGTTCGTCCCAGGACCTCGTGACCTTTGAAAGACGAGAAATATATCCCAAAGCAACTTCTGCTTA
TGGACAAGCAACTGCATGGCGGCCCACAACTCATATCTCGCGTAATCATCCAAACGCTAGGCCCGAGTAC
TCTACTGTTCTCGAGACACCTACCATAATATGTACCCAATCAGACATGACAACAGTCAACCAAACATACC
CTGATCCGGCCAAACCCTGACATCCCTAGATGATGGTTAGGCACACAAATGGAAAACGGGACTCGTTGGT
TAGGTGGGAACGCTTGTATTGCAGCCAGCCAACCGACTCTCCTCGTCCCTCTCGAGTCCCGTTATTGCCG
TTTGACCCAGCCGCCCAGCCGCCAAACAGCTGAGGGAGCCAATGGTCTAATACACCGTCCAACGGCCCCA
GTGATGTTTCAAACTTGATTGACAGCGAACGAAACCCCTGAAACCCGTTATAGATATGTATAGATTTGAC
GGGGTAGCTTGGCCCTAATACGACTCACTATAGGGCGAATTGGAGCTCCACCGCGGTGGCGGCCGCTAGA
AGGAGCAGTCCATCTGCGTGAATCACGAGAGAATCAGCTACTTTGAATCGATGGATGCAGCTACCAGAAG
TCACTCAGTTCGTTCAAAGCCACATCACTGGGCACTTCCATTGGGACAGGCATTGATCGGACGAGACCGA
CTTCTGGCCGCTTTCAACAGCCACATTATATCCATGTCACGGCTACGCGCGGCCTTCGGTAACAGAAAAG
CACACAGACAGCGATTGTGACATGGATTCGGGCAAAGCATTGGTGGTCGCACCAGGTCATCCTGAGTGTG
CAGTGGCTGCTATTCAGATTTCATCTAACTGCGGGAGAGGGGTTCAAAGGGGCGTGACGTCACAGACAAC
GGGTGAAGGACGAAGATTGCCTCACTTCTTTGCTAGCAATTTGCCTGCAAAGAAGGCGCACATGTCAAGC
AAACAACTGGGAAACCACTATTGAATACCCACAATGCAAAGCTCGGAAGGTACGTCTTGATTGCAGTGTG
TCGAGTGTCAAAAAAGAAGCAAGTGTTCATGCAAGCCAAAATTGGCACCTCCTCCACTTCTCCGAGTGCC
CCACCCGAACCTCCAGGCGAGATGGCCGGAACATACCATCCGCGTTGGGATTATGACGTATCTCCTTCTT
CTTCACATGATTCCATCCCGTTGTTGCTTGTTTGCGAGCTGTGACGGGAGATCGTAGATGCCACTTAGGG
CCAGGCAGGCAGTGCAGGCAGCCAGGAACACAAGCTTCCAACTTGGTCATCTCGATTGCCGATTAAGGGA
ACCAAATGCCTATATAAGACTGTCCTCCCACCTCCCCAATACCATTCTTTTCTTCTTCCATCATCAGCCA
ACAAAGCAATCACATCTTCACTACTTCAAATCAACACAACACTCAAACCACTTTCACAACCCCTCACATC
AACCAAATCTAGAACTAGTGGATCCCCGGGTTAATTAACATGCTCTCTGTCTCCGAAGCGCTCTCCCAAA
TAGCGCAACACACGCCGATGCCGCAAATCGTCACCTCCAAAGTCGATAGCTCGCTCATCGGCGCCGTTCT
GGCGCAGGACGTTTCGGCGCGCGAAAATGTGCCCGCTTTTCGCGCTAGCATCGTCGACGGCTACGCCGTA
GTCGTGCCCCAAGACGGGAACATGCGCGGCGTGTTCCCCGTCGTGTCGGTTTCGCATGCCGCTCCTGGAG
ATGGGGAAAAAATGCCGACGCTCAAAGAGGGCGAGATTGCCCGGATCACCACGGGTGCACCCCTGCCTCC
GGGTGCGACATCGGTTATTATGGTGGAGGATACGGTGTTGGTGTCGACGACGTCATCCAAGACGGAGGAT
GCGGAGGATGGAAAGGGAGTGGAGGAGGAGAAGGAGGTGGAGATTTTAGCAGCTGATAAAGTTCGCGAAG
GCGAAAATGTTAGGGAGGTGGGAAGTGATATCAAGCAGGGGCAACTGATTCTAGGCAAGGGAGATCAGGT
GTCTGCTGTGGGGGGTGAGATTGGTCTGTTGGCCGCCGTGGGTGTGGGTGAGGTGCAGGTGTACCGACGT
CCTGTTGTTGGCGTTCTATCTACGGGTGATGAGATTGTGGACCATGATCGCCCGGGAGACTTGCGGCTGG
GCGAGGTGCGCGATACGAACCGGCCAACTCTCATTTCGGCGGCGAGAGATTGGGGGTATGAGGTGATTGA
TCTTGGAGTGGCGCGGGACAAGGCCGGGACTTTGGAGGAGACGCTGCGGCAGGCATTGAGGCAGGTTGAC
GTGGTGATCACGACCGGCGGAGTGTCCATGGGTGAGCTGGATCTCCTCAAGCCGACGATAGAGCGTTCGC
TGGGCGGAACAATTCGCTTTGGTCGGGTGGCAATGAAGCCCGGCAAGCCTACCACGTTTGCTACCGTTCC
GGTAAAGGATAACGACGGAGAGAGAGTTTCCAAGGTAATCTTCTCGCTACCAGGTAACCCGGCATCGGCT
TTGGTTACGTTTCACTTGTTTGTACTGCCGTCTCTGCACCAAATGTCGGGCGTCTCACCACCTGGCTTGC
CAAAGGTGCCTGTGACACTGGGCCATGATTTCTCCCTCGATAGATCTAGACCCGAGTACCACCGGGCCAT
TGTCTCCGTTAGCAGGGACGGAGTGCTCACCGCGGTCAGCACAGGAGGACAGAGAAGCTCGCGGGTAGGA
AGTATGAAGGGGGCCAACGCGCTTCTCTGCATGCCTTGCGGACCAGAGCCGTTGCGCAAGGGTGCCAAGG
TGGAAGCGTTGCTTATGGGCGGTTTACGCAGCGATGTGATTATTCGGAAAGAAAAGAAGTACGATGAAGT
ACCTATGTCCTCAAGTACTACTCCAGCAGCGCTCAAAGCAGCCATCCTTATCGTTTCAACGACAGCAGCT
CAAGACCCCGCAACGGACTCGGCCGACGTCACTCTCCGCCAGGTCTTCGATGAACAACAAGCCCAATGGG
AGGTCCATGAATCCAAAATCGTTCCCGACGATGTCGTGCAAATCCAGAAGCAAATCATCCACTGGACAAA
CCAAGCCACCGCCGCAAGTGGCGACAACAACAACAACAACAACACCAACACCATCAACCTCATCGTAACC
ACAGGCGGCACCGGCTTCGCCGTGTCCGACCAAACCACCGAAGCCGTCTCGGCTCTCCTACACAAGAATG
CTCCTGGCCTGGTCCACGGCATGCTGGCGGCTTCGCTGCAAGTGACCCCCTTTGCCATGATGTCACGACC
TGTGGCTGGCGTCAGGAACGGCACCGTTATCGTTGCGCTGCCTGGGTCCCCCAAGGGCGCGAAGGAGAAT
CTGCAAGCAGTGATCAAAATGCTGCCCCACGCTTGCATGCAGGCTGCTGGTGCTAACTCTAGATAAGAAT
TCGATATCAAGCTTATCGATACCGTCGACCTCGAGGGGGGGCCCGGTACCAGCTTTTGTTCCCTTTAGTG
AGGGTTAATAGGGCGTGCACGGCTATGGGGTCTGAATGCTAAAAGACACCATTTCCCACACTCCCTCTGA
TTTTTTTTATGGTTTTTTTTTATCTTCATTTTTCGCCGTCTTTTATTCGGTTGTTTGGGAGGTTCACATG
CAACGTGCAAGACTGCAAGTATATTGAGATGGGCGCTTCATGCAATGCAGCATCACTGCAGCGACATTGT
GACATCCACGTTTCGATCGTCTGTGCTTCCCCGTTCATGTACGCATGATCTGAAAAAAAAAAAAAAAAAA
AAAGTTGATGTAATAATGAAAATAAACACCCAGGGACGAGCACCCCTTCTGGAATAGGGAGAAAAACTAA
AGGGACGTTTGGGTCTCTACACTTACCAACAGATTCATGTACTGATCTTCAGCCTGTACAGAACAGTACA
ATGTCCAAAACTCGTTATCATTACTCTATGTGCCCAAAATGACCCAGATATACATCAACCCACTACATCC
TTTTGTTCTTGTTTTTTTTTTTTTTTTTGCTACTTCGAAAAGAATTTCCGTTTAGTTGCTCTTGCTCATG
TGCTCAAGACGGATGCTGACCGCCCTTCTGTGAGCCTCGAGCTCCTCAACCTTAGCCAACTGCATGACAG
CCTGGCCGACGTTTTTGAGACCCTCGGCAGTCAAGTTGGAGCTGGTAATGTGCTTGACGAACGAGGCGAG
ATTGACGCCAGAGTACTGCTTGGCAAAGCCATAGGTAGCTATGTGTCTTGACGTTAGCAGAAGAATCTGT
GAAGCGGGGCTATTTATGATATGTAACTTACGCAGCGAGTGGTTAACACCAGCAGAGTAATCGCCAACGG
ACTCAGGAGTCCAGGCGCCAATGAAGACACTACCGGCGTTCATGACAAGATCGACAGCCTTCTCGGCCTC
CTTGATCTGGAGGATCAAGTGCTCAGGAGCGTACTTGTTGCTGAGCTCCATGGCCTCCTCGACGGTCTTG
ACCTGCACGGTGATCGAGTGGGCGATGGAGCCACGGACAATCTGGACGCGAGGAAGCTCCGTAGCCTGAC
GGTGAACCTCGTCCTCAATAGCCTGAAGATGCTCCTCGTCGAGGTCAATAGCGATCAGGATGACCTGACT
GTCAACGCCGTGCTCAGCCTGGGACAGGAGATCCGAGGCAACGAACGCGGGGTTGGCGTCCTTGTCAGCG
ATGACCAGCACCTCGGACGGGCCAGCGGGCATGTCAATACCAACGGCAGCGTTGGTGTCGTTGCTGACGA
ACATCTTGGCAGCAGTGACGAACTGGTTACCGGGGCCGAGAATCTTGTCGACCTTGGTGATGCTCTCGGT
GCCGTAGGCCATGGCAGCTACGGCCTGGGCACCGCCGGCAAGCACGATGGACTCGGCGCCAACCTTGTGA
GCGACGTAGACAATCTCGGGAGTGATGGTTCCGTCGGCGCGGGGAGGAGAGGCGAACACAATCTTGTTGC
AGCCGGCGACCATGGCGGGAACACCCAGCATAAGGGCAGTGCTGGGGAGAACGGCGGTACCGCCGGGGAT
GTAGCAGCCGACGGCCTCGATGGGACGAGAGAAACGGCTGCAGACAACACCGGGCATGGTCTCGACCTGG
AGGGGCTTCTCCTCCTTCTGGGCGGCGTGGAACTTGCGGATGTTCTCGAAGGACACGTCGATGGCAGCAA
TGGTCTCCTCAGGGAGCTGCATAAGCTCCTTGGGGAAGGGCGCCTTCAGGACGGGGCTAGTAAGAGAGGT
AGCCTTCTCGAACTTGTGAGTGTACGACAGAACAGCCTTGTCGCCGTTCTTGCGGACGTCCTCGATGATG
GGGACAATGATCTTGTAGATGGCATCGGACGACTTTTGCGCAGGACGCTTGAGAGCAGCATCGAGCTCCT
CGGTAGAGACCTTGGAGGCGTCGAAACGTCTCATGGTGATCTTCTCAGGGGTGGTCTCCTGGGCGGCCTC
CTTGGTGACAGGGGCCGAAGTGGCAGCGAGAGCGGACGCCGCAGGCTTGATGCCCTCCTTCTCAGCCCAC
TTACCCTTAGCATCTCCAGTCCTGCGCTTGACCTTCCAGCTCTTGGCGTCAAGGCTCCTTTCGATATCGG
CAAGAGTAACGCCGGCAGCAACGGCCCTGGTAAGAGCAAAGTAGAAGAGATCGGCAGCCTCAAAGGCGAT
TTCCTGGGGGGTCTGAGCGGTGCAGAGCTCCTCAGCCTCCTCCATGATCTTGGCCCGGACTAGCTTCTCA
TCGGAGAAGAGACGGGCAGTGTAGGAGCCCTCGGGGGCAGACTGTTTCCTCGAAATCAAAGTCTGCTCGA
GCTTGGGAAGGCCTTTGAGCTGACCAAAGCAGCCGGACTGATCGAGGTGGCAGAAACGACCCTTCTGCTT
CACGACAAACTTGAGAGCATCGTTATCGCAGTCAAGCGAGATGCGGACGAGCTCCTGAGTGTCTCCGGAA
GTAGCACCCTTGTACCAGAGACCGCGCTTCCGGCTCTGATAGACACCAGTCTGTGTCCTGAGGGCCTCGT
TCACACTCTCGGCACTGCTGTAGACCAGACCCAGAGCAGTGTCGTGCTCATCAACGACAACGGTGGGGAG
AAGACCATCGGGACGGTCAGACTTCCAGACGCTCGAGAGGATGGTGGAGATGGCAAGCTTCAGCTGCTCG
AGTTC
Features (pLannotate 1.2.2; 14 found; start..end, strand, type, name):
     80..131     -  misc_feature   bom (fragment): basis of mobility region from pBR322
    233..268     -  CDS            rop (fragment): Rop protein, which maintains plasmids at low copy number; rop
    363..467     +  promoter       AmpR promoter: bla
    468..1328    +  CDS            AmpR: β-lactamase; bla; confers resistance to ampicillin, carbenicillin, and related antibiotics
   1499..2087    +  rep_origin     ori: high-copy-number ColE1/pMB1/pBR322/pUC origin of replication
   2270..2321    +  CDS            lacI (fragment): lac repressor; lacI; The lac repressor binds to the lac operator to inhibit transcription in E. coli. This inhibition can be relieved by adding lactose or isopropyl-β-D-thiogalactopyranoside (IPTG).
   2343..2361    +  promoter       T7 promoter: promoter for bacteriophage T7 RNA polymerase
   4006..4024    +  promoter       T7 promoter: promoter for bacteriophage T7 RNA polymerase
   4033..4057    +  misc_feature   MCS (fragment): pBluescript multiple cloning site
   4978..4997    +  misc_feature   MCS (fragment): pBluescript multiple cloning site
   6927..6980    +  misc_feature   MCS (fragment): pBluescript multiple cloning site
   6992..7009    -  promoter       T3 promoter (fragment): promoter for bacteriophage T3 RNA polymerase
   7551..9614    -  CDS            HIS4 (fragment): HIS2_YEAST - Experimental evidence at protein level: Swiss-Prot protein existence level 1. From Saccharomyces cerevisiae (strain ATCC 204508 / S288c) (Baker's yeast).
   9664..17      -  promoter       SP6 promoter (across the origin): promoter for bacteriophage SP6 RNA polymerase
