[The description below was written by a language model from this plasmid's Addgene catalogue record and pLannotate feature annotations shown in this document.]
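Description:
pCCG_nit9fl_CNX1_linker_reverse is a 9,665 nt shuttle plasmid built on the pMF272 backbone for protein expression in the filamentous fungus Neurospora crassa, with the expression cassette intended for integration at the his-3 locus. In E. coli it is maintained as a high-copy plasmid through a ColE1/pUC-type origin and selected with ampicillin via the β-lactamase gene and its native promoter. The feature table also picks up vector remnants with no evident role in the design: fragments of bom, rop and lacI, pieces of a pBluescript-type multiple cloning site, and T7, T3 and SP6 phage promoters. A roughly 2 kb region annotated by homology as a fragment of yeast HIS4 most plausibly corresponds to the Neurospora his-3 targeting sequence. This would fit the stated his-3 integration strategy, in which homologous recombination places the cassette at that locus, but the record does not label it as such.

The insert is an engineered version of NIT-9 in which the native linkage region between the two protein domains has been removed, the linkage region of CNX1 inserted in its place, and the order of the domains reversed. It was assembled by Gibson cloning. The catalogue lists Arabidopsis thaliana as the species and gives an Arabidopsis gene identifier, which presumably refers to the CNX1-derived linker, whereas NIT-9 is a Neurospora designation; the record does not clarify this. The automated annotation does not detect the insert itself or the fungal promoter driving it. The "pCCG" prefix hints at a ccg-1 promoter, but this is not stated. The construct appears suited to testing how domain order and linker identity affect NIT-9 function in vivo.
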