Addgene plasmid #228415: pCCG_nit9fl_CNX1_linker_reverse
Purpose: Expression of NIT-9 domains in reverse orientation with CNX1 linkage region in N. crassa at the his-3 locus
Depositing lab: Robert Haensch. Depositing organization: Technische Universitaet Braunschweig.
Backbone
  Vector backbone: PMF272
  Vector type: Protein expression in N. crassa
Growth in bacteria
  Bacterial resistance: Ampicillin, 100 μg/mL
  Growth temperature: 37°C
  Growth strain: DH5alpha
  Copy number: High Copy
Gene/Insert
  Gene/Insert name: NIT-9 domains reversed
  Species: A. thaliana (mustard weed)
  Mutation: removal of the linkage region and insertion of the CNX1 linkage region while reversing the protein domains
  Entrez Gene: AT5G61790 (a.k.a. MAC9.15, MAC9_15)
  Cloning method: Gibson Cloning
  Sequencing primers: 5′ n/a
Terms and licenses: Academic/Nonprofit Terms; Industry Terms: Not Available to Industry
How to cite: pCCG_nit9fl_CNX1_linker_reverse was a gift from Robert Haensch (Addgene plasmid # 228415 ; http://n2t.net/addgene:228415 ; RRID:Addgene_228415)
